Addgene plasmid #147454: pT7-EGFP-C1-HsNot10_25-707_S
Purpose: Mammalian Expression of HsNot10_25-707
Depositing lab: Elisa Izaurralde. Depositing organization: Max Planck Institute for Developmental Biology.
Backbone
  Vector backbone: Unknown
  Vector type: Mammalian Expression
Growth in bacteria
  Bacterial resistance: Kanamycin, 50 μg/mL
  Growth temperature: 37°C
  Growth strain: DH5alpha
  Copy number: High Copy
Gene/Insert
  Gene/Insert name: HsNot10_25-707 (alt name: CNOT10 cloned from Kazusa clone: on15275)
  Species: H. sapiens (human)
  Entrez Gene: CNOT10 (a.k.a. FLJ12890, FLJ13165, DKFZp434K115)
  Cloning method: Unknown
Terms and licenses: Academic/Nonprofit Terms; Industry Terms: Not Available to Industry
Depositor comments: one silent mutation compared to the sequence given by NCBI: NM_015442.1. Plasmids from this collection were made available to the research community and donated after the lab closed. Please note that the sequence provided by the depositing laboratory may be theoretical/predicted or based on Sanger sequencing results. There may be discrepancies between sequencing results obtained by Addgene and the depositor sequence. If an Addgene verified sequence is not available, please contact before placing your order to request that our lab fully sequence the plasmid.
How to cite: pT7-EGFP-C1-HsNot10_25-707_S was a gift from Elisa Izaurralde (Addgene plasmid # 147454 ; http://n2t.net/addgene:147454 ; RRID:Addgene_147454)
