[The description below was written by a language model from this plasmid's Addgene catalogue record and pLannotate feature annotations shown in this document.]
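Description:
pT7-EGFP-C1-HsNot10_25-707_S is a 6.8 kb mammalian expression plasmid encoding a fragment of human CNOT10 (residues 25–707, as the name indicates) fused to the C-terminus of EGFP. The catalogue lists the backbone as unknown, but the name and feature layout are consistent with an EGFP-C1-type vector that has been modified by insertion of a bacteriophage T7 promoter between the CMV promoter and the EGFP start. It replicates in E. coli at high copy from a ColE1/pUC-type origin and also carries an f1 origin for single-stranded DNA production. Selection relies on a single NeoR/KanR (Tn5 aminoglycoside phosphotransferase) gene driven by tandem bacterial (bla) and SV40 early promoters and terminated by the HSV TK polyadenylation signal, so it gives kanamycin resistance in bacteria and can give G418 resistance in mammalian cells.

The expression cassette consists of the CMV immediate-early enhancer and promoter, the T7 promoter, the EGFP coding sequence, a short remnant of the multiple cloning site acting as a linker, the CNOT10 fragment, and the SV40 poly(A) signal. The T7 promoter would additionally permit transcription by T7 RNA polymerase, for example in vitro. Several short annotated fragments (HIV-1 LTR, SV40 large T antigen, ble, bGH poly(A)) appear to be partial sequence matches within backbone regions, not functional elements. CNOT10 is a component of the CCR4-NOT deadenylase complex, which is involved in mRNA degradation and translational repression. The insert was derived from a Kazusa cDNA clone, and the depositor notes one silent mutation relative to the NCBI reference. The construct suits expression of a fluorescently tagged CNOT10 truncation in mammalian cells, though the record states no purpose beyond mammalian expression. The sequence is depositor-supplied and may be theoretical.
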