Features (pLannotate 1.2.2; 17 found; start..end, strand, type, name):
     61..364     +  enhancer       CMV enhancer: human cytomegalovirus immediate early enhancer
    365..568     +  promoter       CMV promoter: human cytomegalovirus (CMV) immediate early promoter
    564..597     +  LTR            5' LTR (truncated) (fragment): truncated 5' long terminal repeat (LTR) from HIV-1
    613..631     +  promoter       T7 promoter: promoter for bacteriophage T7 RNA polymerase
    665..1381    +  CDS            EGFP: EGFP is a basic (constitutively fluorescent) green fluorescent protein published in 1996, derived from Aequorea victoria. It is reported to be a rapidly-maturing weak dimer with moderate acid sensitivity.
   1382..1402    +  misc_feature   MCS (fragment): multiple cloning site
   1403..3451    +  CDS            CNOT10 (fragment): CNO10_HUMAN - Experimental evidence at protein level: Swiss-Prot protein existence level 1. Component of the CCR4-NOT complex which is one of the major cellular mRNA deadenylases and is linked to various cellular processes including bulk mRNA degradation, miRNA-mediated repression, translational repression during translational initiation and general transcription regulation. Additional complex functions may be a consequence of its influence on mRNA expression. Is not required for association of CNOT7 to the CCR4-NOT complex. From Homo sapiens (Human).
   3477..3561    +  CDS            large T antigen (fragment): large T antigen from SV40 (simian virus 40)
   3584..3705    +  polyA_signal   SV40 poly(A) signal: SV40 polyadenylation signal
   3739..4167    -  rep_origin     f1 ori (sequence partly withheld): f1 bacteriophage origin of replication; arrow indicates direction of (+) strand synthesis
   4194..4298    +  promoter       AmpR promoter: bla
   4300..4657    +  promoter       SV40 promoter: SV40 enhancer and early promoter
   4692..5486    +  CDS            NeoR/KanR: aminoglycoside phosphotransferase from Tn5; aph(3')-II (or nptII); confers resistance to neomycin, kanamycin, and G418 (Geneticin®)
   5507..5659    +  CDS            ble (fragment): BLE_KLEPN - Experimental evidence at protein level: Swiss-Prot protein existence level 1. Binding protein with a strong affinity to the bleomycin family of antibiotics. Binds to CL990; an antimitotic-antibiotic compound. From Klebsiella pneumoniae.
   5718..5765    +  polyA_signal   HSV TK poly(A) signal: herpes simplex virus thymidine kinase polyadenylation signal (Cole and Stacy, 1985)
   5856..5872    -  polyA_signal   bGH poly(A) signal (fragment): bovine growth hormone polyadenylation signal
   6094..6682    +  rep_origin     ori: high-copy-number ColE1/pMB1/pBR322/pUC origin of replication
>Addgene plasmid #147454 | pT7-EGFP-C1-HsNot10_25-707_S | depositor full sequence | sequence record 289901 | Full Sequence
TAGTTATTAATAGTAATCAATTACGGGGTCATTAGTTCATAGCCCATATATGGAGTTCCGCGTTACATAA
CTTACGGTAAATGGCCCGCCTGGCTGACCGCCCAACGACCCCCGCCCATTGACGTCAATAATGACGTATG
TTCCCATAGTAACGCCAATAGGGACTTTCCATTGACGTCAATGGGTGGAGTATTTACGGTAAACTGCCCA
CTTGGCAGTACATCAAGTGTATCATATGCCAAGTACGCCCCCTATTGACGTCAATGACGGTAAATGGCCC
GCCTGGCATTATGCCCAGTACATGACCTTATGGGACTTTCCTACTTGGCAGTACATCTACGTATTAGTCA
TCGCTATTACCATGGTGATGCGGTTTTGGCAGTACATCAATGGGCGTGGATAGCGGTTTGACTCACGGGG
ATTTCCAAGTCTCCACCCCATTGACGTCAATGGGAGTTTGTTTTGGCACCAAAATCAACGGGACTTTCCA
AAATGTCGTAACAACTCCGCCCCATTGACGCAAATGGGCGGTAGGCGTGTACGGTGGGAGGTCTATATAA
GCAGAGCTCTCTGGCTAACTAGAGAACCCACTGCTTACTGGCTTATCGAAATTAATACGACTCACTATAG
GGAGACCCAAGCTCTAGCGCTACCGGTCGCCACCATGGTGAGCAAGGGCGAGGAGCTGTTCACCGGGGTG
GTGCCCATCCTGGTCGAGCTGGACGGCGACGTAAACGGCCACAAGTTCAGCGTGTCCGGCGAGGGCGAGG
GCGATGCCACCTACGGCAAGCTGACCCTGAAGTTCATCTGCACCACCGGCAAGCTGCCCGTGCCCTGGCC
CACCCTCGTGACCACCCTGACCTACGGCGTGCAGTGCTTCAGCCGCTACCCCGACCACATGAAGCAGCAC
GACTTCTTCAAGTCCGCCATGCCCGAAGGCTACGTCCAGGAGCGCACCATCTTCTTCAAGGACGACGGCA
ACTACAAGACCCGCGCCGAGGTGAAGTTCGAGGGCGACACCCTGGTGAACCGCATCGAGCTGAAGGGCAT
CGACTTCAAGGAGGACGGCAACATCCTGGGGCACAAGCTGGAGTACAACTACAACAGCCACAACGTCTAT
ATCATGGCCGACAAGCAGAAGAACGGCATCAAGGTGAACTTCAAGATCCGCCACAACATCGAGGACGGCA
GCGTGCAGCTCGCCGACCACTACCAGCAGAACACCCCCATCGGCGACGGCCCCGTGCTGCTGCCCGACAA
CCACTACCTGAGCACCCAGTCCGCCCTGAGCAAAGACCCCAACGAGAAGCGCGATCACATGGTCCTGCTG
GAGTTCGTGACCGCCGCCGGGATCACTCTCGGCATGGACGAGCTGTACAAGTCCGGACTCAGATCTCGAG
CTGATCAAGAGAAGGAGTTATCCACCAATGCTTTCCAAGCTTTCACATCTGGAAATTATGATGCCTGTCT
ACAACACCTTGCCTGTCTACAAGATATAAACAAAGATGATTATAAAATAATTTTGAATACAGCAGTAGCT
GAGTTTTTTAAAAGTAACCAAACAACAACAGATAATTTGAGACAAACACTTAACCAGCTGAAGAATCAGG
TCCACTCAGCTGTTGAAGAAATGGATGGATTAGATGATGTTGAAAACAGCATGTTGTACTATAATCAAGC
AGTCATTCTTTATCATCTGCGGCAGTATACAGAAGCCATATCAGTTGGTGAAAAACTTTATCAGTTCATA
GAGCCTTTTGAAGAAAAATTTGCCCAAGCAGTGTGTTTTTTGCTTGTAGACCTGTATATATTAACCTACC
AAGCTGAGAAAGCTTTGCATCTTCTTGCTGTCCTAGAAAAAATGATTTCACAGGGTAACAATAACAAAAA
TGGAAAGAATGAGACTGGTAATAACAACAACAAAGATGGATCTAATCATAAAGCTGAAAGTGGAGCTCTA
ATAGAAGCTGCAAAATCAAAGATACATCAGTACAAAGTACGAGCTTATATCCAAATGAAGTCTCTGAAAG
CATGTAAAAGGGAAATCAAGTCAGTCATGAATACAGCTGGAAATTCCGCACCCTCTCTCTTTCTTAAAAG
CAATTTTGAGTACTTAAGAGGTAATTATCGAAAAGCCGTGAAGCTATTAAATAGTTCAAACATTGCTGAG
CATCCAGGATTCATGAAAACAGGTGAATGCTTGAGATGCATGTTCTGGAATAACCTTGGTTGCATCCATT
TTGCCATGAGCAAGCACAATTTGGGAATATTCTACTTTAAAAAGGCTCTGCAAGAGAATGACAATGTCTG
TGCACAGCTCAGTGCAGGTAGCACTGATCCAGGTAAAAAATTTTCAGGAAGACCCATGTGTACGTTACTA
ACCAATAAGAGATATGAGTTGCTGTATAACTGTGGAATTCAGCTTCTTCACATTGGAAGGCCTCTTGCTG
CCTTCGAATGTCTGATTGAAGCTGTTCAGGTTTATCATGCAAATCCTCGCCTCTGGCTACGGCTGGCTGA
ATGCTGCATTGCTGCCAATAAGGGGACTTCTGAACAAGAAACTAAAGGCCTTCCCAGCAAAAAAGGAATT
GTACAGTCTATTGTTGGTCAAGGCTATCATCGTAAAATAGTTTTGGCATCACAGTCTATACAGAATACTG
TTTATAATGATGGTCAGTCTTCGGCCATTCCTGTAGCCAGTATGGAGTTTGCAGCCATATGTCTCAGAAA
TGCCTTGTTGCTGCTACCTGAAGAACAGCAAGATCCAAAGCAGGAAAATGGGGCTAAAAATAGTAATCAA
TTAGGTGGGAACACAGAGAGCAGCGAAAGCAGTGAAACTTGCAGCAGTAAAAGCCATGATGGAGATAAAT
TCATTCCAGCTCCACCTTCTTCTCCATTGAGAAAACAGGAATTAGAAAACTTAAAGTGCTCCATACTTGC
TTGCAGTGCCTACGTGGCTCTGGCTTTGGGTGATAACCTCATGGCTTTGAATCATGCAGATAAACTTCTT
CAGCAGCCCAAGCTGTCAGGATCTCTTAAGTTTTTGGGACATTTATATGCTGCAGAAGCCCTCATCTCTC
TCGACAGAATATCTGATGCCATTACTCACTTGAACCCGGAGAATGTCACTGATGTCTCCTTAGGGATCTC
TTCAAATGAGCAGGACCAAGGATCAGACAAAGGTGAAAATGAAGCAATGGAATCCTCTGGTAAGCGGGCC
CCTCAGTGCTACCCCAGTTCCGTCAACTCTGCCAGGACTGTGATGCTGTTCAACCTTGGCAGCGCTTACT
GCCTGAGGAGCGAATATGACAAAGCCCGAAAGTGTCTCCACCAGGCGGCTTCAATGATCCATCCTAAAGA
GGTGCCCCCTGAGGCCATCTTGCTGGCAGTCTACCTTGAACTGCAGAATGGTAATACTCAGCTGGCCTTA
CAGATCATCAAAAGGAATCAGTAAGGATCCACCGGATCTAGATAACTGATCATAATCAGCCATACCACAT
TTGTAGAGGTTTTACTTGCTTTAAAAAACCTCCCACACCTCCCCCTGAACCTGAAACATAAAATGAATGC
AATTGTTGTTGTTAACTTGTTTATTGCAGCTTATAATGGTTACAAATAAAGCAATAGCATCACAAATTTC
ACAAATAAAGCATTTTTTTCACTGCATTCTAGTTGTGGTTTGTCCAAACTCATCAATGTATCTTAACGCG
TAAATTGTAAGCGTTAATATTTTGTTAAAATTCGCGTTAAATTTTTGTTAAATCAGCTCATTTTTTAACC
AATAGGCCGAAATCGGCAAAATCCCTTATAAATCAAAAGAATAGACCGAGATAGGGT
[37 nt withheld, positions 3838-3874]
AAAGAACGTGGACTCCAACGTCAAAGG
[49 nt withheld, positions 3902-3950]
T
[91 nt withheld, positions 3952-4042]
G
[124 nt withheld, positions 4044-4167]
CAGGTGGCACTTTTCGGGGAAATGTGCGCGGAACCCCTATTTGTTTATTTTTCTAAATACATTCAAATAT
GTATCCGCTCATGAGACAATAACCCTGATAAATGCTTCAATAATATTGAAAAAGGAAGAGTCCTGAGGCG
GAAAGAACCAGCTGTGGAATGTGTGTCAGTTAGGGTGTGGAAAGTCCCCAGGCTCCCCAGCAGGCAGAAG
TATGCAAAGCATGCATCTCAATTAGTCAGCAACCAGGTGTGGAAAGTCCCCAGGCTCCCCAGCAGGCAGA
AGTATGCAAAGCATGCATCTCAATTAGTCAGCAACCATAGTCCCGCCCCTAACTCCGCCCATCCCGCCCC
TAACTCCGCCCAGTTCCGCCCATTCTCCGCCCCATGGCTGACTAATTTTTTTTATTTATGCAGAGGCCGA
GGCCGCCTCGGCCTCTGAGCTATTCCAGAAGTAGTGAGGAGGCTTTTTTGGAGGCCTAGGCTTTTGCAAA
GATCGATCAAGAGACAGGATGAGGATCGTTTCGCATGATTGAACAAGATGGATTGCACGCAGGTTCTCCG
GCCGCTTGGGTGGAGAGGCTATTCGGCTATGACTGGGCACAACAGACAATCGGCTGCTCTGATGCCGCCG
TGTTCCGGCTGTCAGCGCAGGGGCGCCCGGTTCTTTTTGTCAAGACCGACCTGTCCGGTGCCCTGAATGA
ACTGCAAGACGAGGCAGCGCGGCTATCGTGGCTGGCCACGACGGGCGTTCCTTGCGCAGCTGTGCTCGAC
GTTGTCACTGAAGCGGGAAGGGACTGGCTGCTATTGGGCGAAGTGCCGGGGCAGGATCTCCTGTCATCTC
ACCTTGCTCCTGCCGAGAAAGTATCCATCATGGCTGATGCAATGCGGCGGCTGCATACGCTTGATCCGGC
TACCTGCCCATTCGACCACCAAGCGAAACATCGCATCGAGCGAGCACGTACTCGGATGGAAGCCGGTCTT
GTCGATCAGGATGATCTGGACGAAGAGCATCAGGGGCTCGCGCCAGCCGAACTGTTCGCCAGGCTCAAGG
CGAGCATGCCCGACGGCGAGGATCTCGTCGTGACCCATGGCGATGCCTGCTTGCCGAATATCATGGTGGA
AAATGGCCGCTTTTCTGGATTCATCGACTGTGGCCGGCTGGGTGTGGCGGACCGCTATCAGGACATAGCG
TTGGCTACCCGTGATATTGCTGAAGAGCTTGGCGGCGAATGGGCTGACCGCTTCCTCGTGCTTTACGGTA
TCGCCGCTCCCGATTCGCAGCGCATCGCCTTCTATCGCCTTCTTGACGAGTTCTTCTGAGCGGGACTCTG
GGGTTCGAAATGACCGACCAAGCGACGCCCAACCTGCCATCACGAGATTTCGATTCCACCGCCGCCTTCT
ATGAAAGGTTGGGCTTCGGAATCGTTTTCCGGGACGCCGGCTGGATGATCCTCCAGCGCGGGGATCTCAT
GCTGGAGTTCTTCGCCCACCCTAGGGGGAGGCTAACTGAAACACGGAAGGAGACAATACCGGAAGGAACC
CGCGCTATGACGGCAATAAAAAGACAGAATAAAACGCACGGTGTTGGGTCGTTTGTTCATAAACGCGGGG
TTCGGTCCCAGGGCTGGCACTCTGTCGATACCCCACCGAGACCCCATTGGGGCCAATACGCCCGCGTTTC
TTCCTTTTCCCCACCCCACCCCCCAAGTTCGGGTGAAGGCCCAGGGCTCGCAGCCAACGTCGGGGCGGCA
GGCCCTGCCATAGCCTCAGGTTACTCATATATACTTTAGATTGATTTAAAACTTCATTTTTAATTTAAAA
GGATCTAGGTGAAGATCCTTTTTGATAATCTCATGACCAAAATCCCTTAACGTGAGTTTTCGTTCCACTG
AGCGTCAGACCCCGTAGAAAAGATCAAAGGATCTTCTTGAGATCCTTTTTTTCTGCGCGTAATCTGCTGC
TTGCAAACAAAAAAACCACCGCTACCAGCGGTGGTTTGTTTGCCGGATCAAGAGCTACCAACTCTTTTTC
CGAAGGTAACTGGCTTCAGCAGAGCGCAGATACCAAATACTGTCCTTCTAGTGTAGCCGTAGTTAGGCCA
CCACTTCAAGAACTCTGTAGCACCGCCTACATACCTCGCTCTGCTAATCCTGTTACCAGTGGCTGCTGCC
AGTGGCGATAAGTCGTGTCTTACCGGGTTGGACTCAAGACGATAGTTACCGGATAAGGCGCAGCGGTCGG
GCTGAACGGGGGGTTCGTGCACACAGCCCAGCTTGGAGCGAACGACCTACACCGAACTGAGATACCTACA
GCGTGAGCTATGAGAAAGCGCCACGCTTCCCGAAGGGAGAAAGGCGGACAGGTATCCGGTAAGCGGCAGG
GTCGGAACAGGAGAGCGCACGAGGGAGCTTCCAGGGGGAAACGCCTGGTATCTTTATAGTCCTGTCGGGT
TTCGCCACCTCTGACTTGAGCGTCGATTTTTGTGATGCTCGTCAGGGGGGCGGAGCCTATGGAAAAACGC
CAGCAACGCGGCCTTTTTACGGTTCCTGGCCTTTTGCTGGCCTTTTGCTCACATGTTCTTTCCTGCGTTA
TCCCCTGATTCTGTGGATAACCGTATTACCGCCATGCAT
